Addgene plasmid #137889: pGEL080
Purpose: (Empty Backbone) iSTU-CRISPR/Cas9 with OsCDPK2 intron, NU structure backbone
Depositing lab: Yong Zhang. Depositing organization: University of Electronic Science and Technology of China. Publication: Intron-Based Single Transcript Unit CRISPR Systems for Plant Genome Editing. Zhong Z, Liu S, Liu X, Liu B, Tang X, Ren Q, Zhou J, Zheng X, Qi Y, Zhang Y. Rice (N Y). 2020 Feb 3;13(1):8. doi: 10.1186/s12284-020-0369-8. PubMed 32016614.
Backbone
  Vector backbone: pZHY988
  Vector type: Plant Expression, CRISPR
Growth in bacteria
  Bacterial resistance: Kanamycin, 50 μg/mL
  Growth temperature: 37°C
  Growth strain: ccdB Survival
  Copy number: High Copy
Gene/Insert
  Gene/Insert name: None
Terms and licenses: Academic/Nonprofit Terms; Industry Terms: Not Available to Industry
How to cite: pGEL080 was a gift from Yong Zhang (Addgene plasmid # 137889 ; http://n2t.net/addgene:137889 ; RRID:Addgene_137889)
