[The description below was written by a language model from this plasmid's Addgene catalogue record and pLannotate feature annotations shown in this document.]
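Description:
pGEL080 is an empty-backbone plant CRISPR/Cas9 binary vector of about 15.2 kb, built on pZHY988 and intended for T-DNA delivery into plants. It carries an intron-based single transcript unit (iSTU) design. Between the nopaline-type left and right T-DNA borders, a maize polyubiquitin promoter drives a Streptococcus pyogenes Cas9 coding sequence that the annotation detects as two fragments separated by a gap of several hundred bases. According to the catalogue entry, that gap corresponds to an OsCDPK2 intron, and a Cas9 guide RNA scaffold is annotated inside it. The whole unit ends in the Arabidopsis HSP18.2 terminator. One Pol II transcript is therefore meant to yield both components: splicing restores the Cas9 open reading frame, while the excised intron supplies the guide RNA. The record calls this arrangement the "NU structure" but does not define the term or say how the guide is processed out of the intron.

No guide spacer or other insert is present, so users are expected to clone their own target sequence. The listed ccdB-survival propagation strain suggests a ccdB counter-selection cassette at the cloning site, although neither feature table annotates one. Also within the T-DNA, an enhanced CaMV 35S promoter drives a hygromycin resistance gene with a CaMV poly(A) signal for selecting transformed plant cells.

Outside the borders, a ColE1/pUC-type origin with the pBR322 bom site supports replication in E. coli. The pVS1 oriV, RepA and StaA functions maintain the plasmid in Agrobacterium, and bacterial selection is with kanamycin. The depositor and repository sequences differ by a few bases but give essentially the same feature map. The associated publication concerns plant genome editing and appeared in a rice journal.
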