Features (pLannotate 1.2.2; 18 found; start..end, strand, type, name):
      8..2004    +  promoter       Ubi promoter: maize polyubiquitin gene promoter
   2029..3471    +  CDS            cas9 (fragment): CAS9_STRP1 - Also known as csn1 From Streptococcus pyogenes serotype M1.
   3504..3579    +  misc_RNA       gRNA scaffold: guide RNA scaffold for the Streptococcus pyogenes CRISPR/Cas9 system
   3846..6512    +  CDS            cas9 (fragment): CAS9_STRP1 - Also known as csn1 From Streptococcus pyogenes serotype M1.
   6556..6804    +  terminator     HSP terminator: efficient transcription terminator from the Arabidopsis thaliana heat shock protein 18.2 gene (Nagaya et al., 2010)
   6825..6849    +  misc_feature   RB T-DNA repeat: right border repeat from nopaline C58 T-DNA
   7188..7589    +  CDS            Y4CG_SINFN (fragment): Protein inferred from homology: Swiss-Prot protein existence level 3. From Sinorhizobium fredii (strain NBRC 101917 / NGR234).
   8149..8778    +  CDS            pVS1 StaA: stability protein from the Pseudomonas plasmid pVS1 (Heeb et al., 2000)
   9211..10279   +  CDS            pVS1 RepA (fragment): replication protein from the Pseudomonas plasmid pVS1 (Heeb et al., 2000)
  10345..10539   +  rep_origin     pVS1 oriV: origin of replication for the Pseudomonas plasmid pVS1 (Heeb et al., 2000)
  10742..10781   +  CDS            rop (fragment): Rop protein, which maintains plasmids at low copy number; rop
  10883..11023   +  misc_feature   bom: basis of mobility region from pBR322
  11209..11797   -  rep_origin     ori: high-copy-number ColE1/pMB1/pBR322/pUC origin of replication
  11884..12678   -  CDS            KanR: aminoglycoside phosphotransferase; aphA-3; confers resistance to kanamycin
  13103..13127   +  misc_feature   LB T-DNA repeat: left border repeat from nopaline C58 T-DNA
  13205..13379   -  polyA_signal   CaMV poly(A) signal: cauliflower mosaic virus polyadenylation signal
  13420..14430   -  CDS            HygR: aminoglycoside phosphotransferase from E. coli; aph(4)-Ia; confers resistance to hygromycin
  14469..15146   -  promoter       CaMV 35S promoter (enhanced): cauliflower mosaic virus 35S promoter with a duplicated enhancer region
>Addgene plasmid #137889 | pGEL080 | depositor full sequence | sequence record 266263 | pGEL080 sequence 15218 bps
GGCGCGCCTGCAGTGCAGCGTGACCCGGTCGTGCCCCTCTCTTGAGATAATGAGCATTGCATGTCTAAGT
TATAAAAAATTACCACATATTTTTTTTGTCACACTTGTTTGAAGTGCAGTTTATCTATCTTTATACATAT
ATTTAAACTTTACTCTACGAATAATATAATCTATAGTACTACAATAATATCAGTGTTTTAGAGAATCATA
TAAATGAACAGTTAGACATGGTCTAAAGGACAATTGAGTATTTTGACAACAGGACTCTACAGTTTTATCT
TTTTAGTGTGCATGTGTTCTCCTTTTTTTTTGCAAATAGCTTCACCTATATAATACTTCATCCATTTTAT
TAGTACATCCATTTAGGGTTTAGGGTTAATGGTTTTTATAGACTAATTTTTTTAGTACATCTATTTTATT
CTATTTTAGCCTCTAAATTAAGAAAACTAAAACTCTATTTTAGTTTTTTTATTTAATAATTTAGATATAA
AATAGAATAAAATAAAGTGACTAAAAATTAAACAAATACCCTTTAAGAAATTAAAAAAACTAAGGAAACA
TTTTTCTTGTTTCGAGTAGATAATGCCAGCCTGTTAAACGCCGTCGACGAGTCTAACGGACACCAACCAG
CGAACCAGCAGCGTCGCGTCGGGCCAAGCGAAGCAGACGGCACGGCATCTCTGTCGCTGCCTCTGGACCC
CTCTCGAGAGTTCCGCTCCACCGTTGGACTTGCTCCGCTGTCGGCATCCAGAAATTGCGTGGCGGAGCGG
CAGACGTGAGCCGGCACGGCAGGCGGCCTCCTCCTCCTCTCACGGCACCGGCAGCTACGGGGGATTCCTT
TCCCACCGCTCCTTCGCTTTCCCTTCCTCGCCCGCCGTAATAAATAGACACCCCCTCCACACCCTCTTTC
CCCAACCTCGTGTTGTTCGGAGCGCACACACACACAACCAGAACTCCCCCAAATCCACCCGTCGGCACCT
CCGCTTCAAGGTACGCCGCTCGTCCTCCCCCCCCCCCCCTCTCTACCTTCTCAAGATCGGCGTTCCGGTC
CATGGTTAGGGCCCGGTAGTTCTACTTCTGTTCATGTTTGTGTTAGATCCGTGTTTGTGTTAGATCCGTG
CTACTAGCGTTCGTACACGGATGCGACCTGTACGTCAGACACGTTCTGATTGCTAACTTGCCAGTGTTTC
TCTTTGGGGAATCCTGGGATGGCTCTAGCCGTTCCGCAGACGGGATCGATTTCATGATTTTTTTTGTTTC
GTTGCATAGGGTTTGGTTTGCCCTTTTCCTTTATTTCAATATATGCCGTGCACTTGTTTGTCGGGTCATC
TTTTCATGCTTTTTTTTGTCTTGGTTGTGATGATGTGGTCTGGTTGGGCGGTCGTTCAAGATCGGAGTAG
AATTAATTCTGTTTCAAACTACCTGGTGGATTTATTAATTTTGGATCTGTATGTGTGTGCCATACATATT
CATAGTTACGAATTGAAGATGATGGATGGAAATATCGATCTAGGATAGGTATACATGTTGATGCGGGTTT
TACTGATGCATATACAGAGATGCTTTTTGTTCGCTTGGTTGTGATGATGTGGTGTGGTTGGGCGGTCGTT
CATTCGTTCAAGATCGGAGTAGAATACTGTTTCAAACTACCTGGTGTATTTATTAATTTTGGAACTGTAT
GTGTGTGTCATACATCTTCATAGTTACGAGTTTAAGATGGATGGAAATATCGATCTAGGATAGGTATACA
TGTTGATGTGGGTTTTACTGATGCATATACATGATGGCATATGCAGCATCTATTCATATGCTCTAACCTT
GAGTACCTATCTATTATAATAAACAAGTATGTTTTATAATTATTTTGATCTTGATATACTTGGATGATGG
CATATGCAGCAGCTATATGTGGATTTTTTTAGCCCTGCCTTCATACGCTATTTATTTGCTTGGTACTGTT
TCTTTTGTCGATGCTCACCCTGTTGTTTGGTGTTACTTCTGCAGCCTGCAGGTAGATCGCTCGTCGACAT
GGATAAGAAGTACTCTATCGGACTCGATATCGGAACTAACTCTGTGGGATGGGCTGTGATCACCGATGAG
TACAAGGTGCCATCTAAGAAGTTCAAGGTTCTCGGAAACACCGATAGGCACTCTATCAAGAAAAACCTTA
TCGGTGCTCTCCTCTTCGATTCTGGTGAAACTGCTGAGGCTACCAGACTCAAGAGAACCGCTAGAAGAAG
GTACACCAGAAGAAAGAACAGGATCTGCTACCTCCAAGAGATCTTCTCTAACGAGATGGCTAAAGTGGAT
GATTCATTCTTCCACAGGCTCGAAGAGTCATTCCTCGTGGAAGAAGATAAGAAGCACGAGAGGCACCCTA
TCTTCGGAAACATCGTTGATGAGGTGGCATACCACGAGAAGTACCCTACTATCTACCACCTCAGAAAGAA
GCTCGTTGATTCTACTGATAAGGCTGATCTCAGGCTCATCTACCTCGCTCTCGCTCACATGATCAAGTTC
AGAGGACACTTCCTCATCGAGGGTGATCTCAACCCTGATAACTCTGATGTGGATAAGTTGTTCATCCAGC
TCGTGCAGACCTACAACCAGCTTTTCGAAGAGAACCCTATCAACGCTTCAGGTGTGGATGCTAAGGCTAT
CCTCTCTGCTAGGCTCTCTAAGTCAAGAAGGCTTGAGAACCTCATTGCTCAGCTCCCTGGTGAGAAGAAG
AACGGACTTTTCGGAAACTTGATCGCTCTCTCTCTCGGACTCACCCCTAACTTCAAGTCTAACTTCGATC
TCGCTGAGGATGCAAAGCTCCAGCTCTCAAAGGATACCTACGATGATGATCTCGATAACCTCCTCGCTCA
GATCGGAGATCAGTACGCTGATTTGTTCCTCGCTGCTAAGAACCTCTCTGATGCTATCCTCCTCAGTGAT
ATCCTCAGAGTGAACACCGAGATCACCAAGGCTCCACTCTCAGCTTCTATGATCAAGAGATACGATGAGC
ACCACCAGGATCTCACACTTCTCAAGGCTCTTGTTAGACAGCAGCTCCCAGAGAAGTACAAAGAGATTTT
CTTCGATCAGTCTAAGAACGGATACGCTGGTTACATCGATGGTGGTGCATCTCAAGAAGAGTTCTACAAG
TTCATCAAGCCTATCCTCGAGAAGATGGATGGAACCGAGGAACTCCTCGTGAAGCTCAATAGAGAGGATC
TTCTCAGAAAGCAGAGGACCTTCGATAACGGATCTATCCCTCATCAGATCCACCTCGGAGAGTTGCACGC
TATCCTTAGAAGGCAAGAGGATTTCTACCCATTCCTCAAGGATAACAGGGAAAAGATTGAGAAGATTCTC
ACCTTCAGAATCCCTTACTACGTGGGACCTCTCGCTAGAGGAAACTCAAGATTCGCTTGGATGACCAGAA
AGTCTGAGGAAACCATCACCCCTTGGAACTTCGAAGAGGTCAATATGCTGTCAAAGGCAGGAGACCGGTC
TCAGTTTTAGAGCTAGAAATAGCAAGTTAAAATAAGGCTAGTCCGTTATCAACTTGAAAAAGTGGCACCG
AGTCGGTGCTTTCTTTTCTTTTCCTTTTCGTTGCTTGTTTTCCCCTTCTGATGTTGTGTGTTGAGTTTAT
TGTTTGGTTTGCTGGTAGATCCAGTATTTGGATCATTTTTCCTTTTTTTTTTCTTTCATTGCTTCTGCGG
AGGGATGAGTTTGTGCATGAATCTTTTGTTGGTTGGATTCGCTTAGTTTTCACACTAGTCCTTTGATTCA
GCGCAAATCTTTGTTAATTGGCTCGCTTAATTCTGACATAAAGTGTTCCTTCTTGGTTCTGCTTGCAGGT
GGTGGATAAGGGTGCTAGTGCTCAGTCTTTCATCGAGAGGATGACCAACTTCGATAAGAACCTTCCAAAC
GAGAAGGTGCTCCCTAAGCACTCTTTGCTCTACGAGTACTTCACCGTGTACAACGAGTTGACCAAGGTTA
AGTACGTGACCGAGGGAATGAGGAAGCCTGCTTTTTTGTCAGGTGAGCAAAAGAAGGCTATCGTTGATCT
CTTGTTCAAGACCAACAGAAAGGTGACCGTGAAGCAGCTCAAAGAGGATTACTTCAAGAAAATCGAGTGC
TTCGATTCAGTTGAGATTTCTGGTGTTGAGGATAGGTTCAACGCATCTCTCGGAACCTACCACGATCTCC
TCAAGATCATTAAGGATAAGGATTTCTTGGATAACGAGGAAAACGAGGATATCTTGGAGGATATCGTTCT
TACCCTCACCCTCTTTGAAGATAGAGAGATGATTGAAGAAAGGCTCAAGACCTACGCTCATCTCTTCGAT
GATAAGGTGATGAAGCAGTTGAAGAGAAGAAGATACACTGGTTGGGGAAGGCTCTCAAGAAAGCTCATTA
ACGGAATCAGGGATAAGCAGTCTGGAAAGACAATCCTTGATTTCCTCAAGTCTGATGGATTCGCTAACAG
AAACTTCATGCAGCTCATCCACGATGATTCTCTCACCTTTAAAGAGGATATCCAGAAGGCTCAGGTTTCA
GGACAGGGTGATAGTCTCCATGAGCATATCGCTAACCTCGCTGGATCTCCTGCAATCAAGAAGGGAATCC
TCCAGACTGTGAAGGTTGTGGATGAGTTGGTGAAGGTGATGGGAAGGCATAAGCCTGAGAACATCGTGAT
CGAAATGGCTAGAGAGAACCAGACCACTCAGAAGGGACAGAAGAACTCTAGGGAAAGGATGAAGAGGATC
GAGGAAGGTATCAAAGAGCTTGGATCTCAGATCCTCAAAGAGCACCCTGTTGAGAACACTCAGCTCCAGA
ATGAGAAGCTCTACCTCTACTACCTCCAGAACGGAAGGGATATGTATGTGGATCAAGAGTTGGATATCAA
CAGGCTCTCTGATTACGATGTTGATCATATCGTGCCACAGTCATTCTTGAAGGATGATTCTATCGATAAC
AAGGTGCTCACCAGGTCTGATAAGAACAGGGGTAAGAGTGATAACGTGCCAAGTGAAGAGGTTGTGAAGA
AAATGAAGAACTATTGGAGGCAGCTCCTCAACGCTAAGCTCATCACTCAGAGAAAGTTCGATAACTTGAC
TAAGGCTGAGAGGGGAGGACTCTCTGAATTGGATAAGGCAGGATTCATCAAGAGGCAGCTTGTGGAAACC
AGGCAGATCACTAAGCACGTTGCACAGATCCTCGATTCTAGGATGAACACCAAGTACGATGAGAACGATA
AGTTGATCAGGGAAGTGAAGGTTATCACCCTCAAGTCAAAGCTCGTGTCTGATTTCAGAAAGGATTTCCA
ATTCTACAAGGTGAGGGAAATCAACAACTACCACCACGCTCACGATGCTTACCTTAACGCTGTTGTTGGA
ACCGCTCTCATCAAGAAGTATCCTAAGCTCGAGTCAGAGTTCGTGTACGGTGATTACAAGGTGTACGATG
TGAGGAAGATGATCGCTAAGTCTGAGCAAGAGATCGGAAAGGCTACCGCTAAGTATTTCTTCTACTCTAA
CATCATGAATTTCTTCAAGACCGAGATTACCCTCGCTAACGGTGAGATCAGAAAGAGGCCACTCATCGAG
ACAAACGGTGAAACAGGTGAGATCGTGTGGGATAAGGGAAGGGATTTCGCTACCGTTAGAAAGGTGCTCT
CTATGCCACAGGTGAACATCGTTAAGAAAACCGAGGTGCAGACCGGTGGATTCTCTAAAGAGTCTATCCT
CCCTAAGAGGAACTCTGATAAGCTCATTGCTAGGAAGAAGGATTGGGACCCTAAGAAATACGGTGGTTTC
GATTCTCCTACCGTGGCTTACTCTGTTCTCGTTGTGGCTAAGGTTGAGAAGGGAAAGAGTAAGAAGCTCA
AGTCTGTTAAGGAACTTCTCGGAATCACTATCATGGAAAGGTCATCTTTCGAGAAGAACCCAATCGATTT
CCTCGAGGCTAAGGGATACAAAGAGGTTAAGAAGGATCTCATCATCAAGCTCCCAAAGTACTCACTCTTC
GAACTCGAGAACGGTAGAAAGAGGATGCTCGCTTCTGCTGGTGAGCTTCAAAAGGGAAACGAGCTTGCTC
TCCCATCTAAGTACGTTAACTTTCTTTACCTCGCTTCTCACTACGAGAAGTTGAAGGGATCTCCAGAAGA
TAACGAGCAGAAGCAACTTTTCGTTGAGCAGCACAAGCACTACTTGGATGAGATCATCGAGCAGATCTCT
GAGTTCTCTAAAAGGGTGATCCTCGCTGATGCAAACCTCGATAAGGTGTTGTCTGCTTACAACAAGCACA
GAGATAAGCCTATCAGGGAACAGGCAGAGAACATCATCCATCTCTTCACCCTTACCAACCTCGGTGCTCC
TGCTGCTTTCAAGTACTTCGATACAACCATCGATAGGAAGAGATACACCTCTACCAAAGAAGTGCTCGAT
GCTACCCTCATCCATCAGTCTATCACTGGACTCTACGAGACTAGGATCGATCTCTCACAGCTCGGTGGTG
ATTCAAGGGCTGATCCTAAGAAGAAGAGGAAGGTTTGACTCGAGATATGAAGATGAAGATGAAATATTTG
GTGTGTCAAATAAAAAGCTTGTGTGCTTAAGTTTGTGTTTTTTTCTTGGCTTGTTGTGTTATGAATTTGT
GGCTTTTTCTAATATTAAATGAATGTAAGATCACATTATAATGAATAAACAAATGTTTCTATAATCCATT
GTGAATGTTTTGTTGGATCTCTTCTGCAGCATATAACTACTGTATGTGCTATGGTATGGACTATGGAATA
TGATTAAAGATAAGGAGCTCAAACTATCAGTGTTTGACAGGATATATTGGCGGGTAAACCTAAGAGAAAA
GAGCGTTTATTAGAATAACGGATATTTAAAAGGGCGTGAAAAGGTTTATCCGTTCGTCCATTTGTATGTG
CATGCCAACCACAGGGTTCCCCTCGGGATCAAAGTACTTTGATCCAACCCCTCCGCTGCTATAGTGCAGT
CGGCTTCTGACGTTCAGTGCAGCCGTCTTCTGAAAACGACATGTCGCACAAGTCCTAAGTTACGCGACAG
GCTGCCGCCCTGCCCTTTTCCTGGCGTTTTCTTGTCGCGTGTTTTAGTCGCATAAAGTAGAATACTTGCG
ACTAGAACCGGAGACATTACGCCATGAACAAGAGCGCCGCCGCTGGCCTGCTGGGCTATGCCCGCGTCAG
CACCGACGACCAGGACTTGACCAACCAACGGGCCGAACTGCACGCGGCCGGCTGCACCAAGCTGTTTTCC
GAGAAGATCACCGGCACCAGGCGCGACCGCCCGGAGCTGGCCAGGATGCTTGACCACCTACGCCCTGGCG
ACGTTGTGACAGTGACCAGGCTAGACCGCCTGGCCCGCAGCACCCGCGACCTACTGGACATTGCCGAGCG
CATCCAGGAGGCCGGCGCGGGCCTGCGTAGCCTGGCAGAGCCGTGGGCCGACACCACCACGCCGGCCGGC
CGCATGGTGTTGACCGTGTTCGCCGGCATTGCCGAGTTCGAGCGTTCCCTAATCATCGACCGCACCCGGA
GCGGGCGCGAGGCCGCCAAGGCCCGAGGCGTGAAGTTTGGCCCCCGCCCTACCCTCACCCCGGCACAGAT
CGCGCACGCCCGCGAGCTGATCGACCAGGAAGGCCGCACCGTGAAAGAGGCGGCTGCACTGCTTGGCGTG
CATCGCTCGACCCTGTACCGCGCACTTGAGCGCAGCGAGGAAGTGACGCCCACCGAGGCCAGGCGGCGCG
GTGCCTTCCGTGAGGACGCATTGACCGAGGCCGACGCCCTGGCGGCCGCCGAGAATGAACGCCAAGAGGA
ACAAGCATGAAACCGCACCAGGACGGCCAGGACGAACCGTTTTTCATTACCGAAGAGATCGAGGCGGAGA
TGATCGCGGCCGGGTACGTGTTCGAGCCGCCCGCGCACGGCTCAACCGTGCGGCTGCATGAAATCCTGGC
CGGTTTGTCTGATGCCAAGCTGGCGGCCTGGCCGGCCAGCTTGGCCGCTGAAGAAACCGAGCGCCGCCGT
CTAAAAAGGTGATGTGTATTTGAGTAAAACAGCTTGCGTCATGCGGTCGCTGCGTATATGATGCGATGAG
TAAATAAACAAATACGCAAGGGGAACGCATGAAGGTTATCGCTGTACTTAACCAGAAAGGCGGGTCAGGC
AAGACGACCATCGCAACCCATCTAGCCCGCGCCCTGCAACTCGCCGGGGCCGATGTTCTGTTAGTCGATT
CCGATCCCCAGGGCAGTGCCCGCGATTGGGCGGCCGTGCGGGAAGATCAACCGCTAACCGTTGTCGGCAT
CGACCGCCCGACGATTGACCGCGACGTGAAGGCCATCGGCCGGCGCGACTTCGTAGTGATCGACGGAGCG
CCCCAGGCGGCGGACTTGGCTGTGTCCGCGATCAAGGCAGCCGACTTCGTGCTGATTCCGGTGCAGCCAA
GCCCTTACGACATATGGGCCACCGCCGACCTGGTGGAGCTGGTTAAGCAGCGCATTGAGGTCACGGATGG
AAGGCTACAAGCGGCCTTTGTCGTGTCGCGGGCGATCAAAGGCACGCGCATCGGCGGTGAGGTTGCCGAG
GCGCTGGCCGGGTACGAGCTGCCCATTCTTGAGTCCCGTATCACGCAGCGCGTGAGCTACCCAGGCACTG
CCGCCGCCGGCACAACCGTTCTTGAATCAGAACCCGAGGGCGACGCTGCCCGCGAGGTCCAGGCGCTGGC
CGCTGAAATTAAATCAAAACTCATTTGAGTTAATGAGGTAAAGAGAAAATGAGCAAAAGCACAAACACGC
TAAGTGCCGGCCGTCCGAGCGCACGCAGCAGCAAGGCTGCAACGTTGGCCAGCCTGGCAGACACGCCAGC
CATGAAGCGGGTCAACTTTCAGTTGCCGGCGGAGGATCACACCAAGCTGAAGATGTACGCGGTACGCCAA
GGCAAGACCATTACCGAGCTGCTATCTGAATACATCGCGCAGCTACCAGAGTAAATGAGCAAATGAATAA
ATGAGTAGATGAATTTTAGCGGCTAAAGGAGGCGGCATGGAAAATCAAGAACAACCAGGCACCGACGCCG
TGGAATGCCCCATGTGTGGAGGAACGGGCGGTTGGCCAGGCGTAAGCGGCTGGGTTGTCTGCCGGCCCTG
CAATGGCACTGGAACCCCCAAGCCCGAGGAATCGGCGTGACGGTCGCAAACCATCCGGCCCGGTACAAAT
CGGCGCGGCGCTGGGTGATGACCTGGTGGAGAAGTTGAAGGCCGCGCAGGCCGCCCAGCGGCAACGCATC
GAGGCAGAAGCACGCCCCGGTGAATCGTGGCAAGCGGCCGCTGATCGAATCCGCAAAGAATCCCGGCAAC
CGCCGGCAGCCGGTGCGCCGTCGATTAGGAAGCCGCCCAAGGGCGACGAGCAACCAGATTTTTTCGTTCC
GATGCTCTATGACGTGGGCACCCGCGATAGTCGCAGCATCATGGACGTGGCCGTTTTCCGTCTGTCGAAG
CGTGACCGACGAGCTGGCGAGGTGATCCGCTACGAGCTTCCAGACGGGCACGTAGAGGTTTCCGCAGGGC
CGGCCGGCATGGCCAGTGTGTGGGATTACGACCTGGTACTGATGGCGGTTTCCCATCTAACCGAATCCAT
GAACCGATACCGGGAAGGGAAGGGAGACAAGCCCGGCCGCGTGTTCCGTCCACACGTTGCGGACGTACTC
AAGTTCTGCCGGCGAGCCGATGGCGGAAAGCAGAAAGACGACCTGGTAGAAACCTGCATTCGGTTAAACA
CCACGCACGTTGCCATGCAGCGTACGAAGAAGGCCAAGAACGGCCGCCTGGTGACGGTATCCGAGGGTGA
AGCCTTGATTAGCCGCTACAAGATCGTAAAGAGCGAAACCGGGCGGCCGGAGTACATCGAGATCGAGCTA
GCTGATTGGATGTACCGCGAGATCACAGAAGGCAAGAACCCGGACGTGCTGACGGTTCACCCCGATTACT
TTTTGATCGATCCCGGCATCGGCCGTTTTCTCTACCGCCTGGCACGCCGCGCCGCAGGCAAGGCAGAAGC
CAGATGGTTGTTCAAGACGATCTACGAACGCAGTGGCAGCGCCGGAGAGTTCAAGAAGTTCTGTTTCACC
GTGCGCAAGCTGATCGGGTCAAATGACCTGCCGGAGTACGATTTGAAGGAGGAGGCGGGGCAGGCTGGCC
CGATCCTAGTCATGCGCTACCGCAACCTGATCGAGGGCGAAGCATCCGCCGGTTCCTAATGTACGGAGCA
GATGCTAGGGCAAATTGCCCTAGCAGGGGAAAAAGGTCGAAAAGGCCTCTTTCCTGTGGATAGCACGTAC
ATTGGGAACCCAAAGCCGTACATTGGGAACCGGAACCCGTACATTGGGAACCCAAAGCCGTACATTGGGA
ACCGGTCACACATGTAAGTGACTGATATAAAAGAGAAAAAAGGCGATTTTTCCGCCTAAAACTCTTTAAA
ACTTATTAAAACTCTTAAAACCCGCCTGGCCTGTGCATAACTGTCTGGCCAGCGCACAGCCGAAGAGCTG
CAAAAAGCGCCTACCCTTCGGTCGCTGCGCTCCCTACGCCCCGCCGCTTCGCGTCGGCCTATCGCGGCCG
CTGGCCGCTCAAAAATGGCTGGCCTACGGCCAGGCAATCTACCAGGGCGCGGACAAGCCGCGCCGTCGCC
ACTCGACCGCCGGCGCCCACATCAAGGCACCCTGCCTCGCGCGTTTCGGTGATGACGGTGAAAACCTCTG
ACACATGCAGCTCCCGGAAACGGTCACAGCTTGTCTGTAAGCGGATGCCGGGAGCAGACAAGCCCGTCAG
GGCGCGTCAGCGGGTGTTGGCGGGTGTCGGGGCGCAGCCATGACCCAGTCACGTAGCGATAGCGGAGTGT
ATACTGGCTTAACTATGCGGCATCAGAGCAGATTGTACTGAGAGTGCACCATATGCGGTGTGAAATACCG
CACAGATGCGTAAGGAGAAAATACCGCATCAGGCGCTCTTCCGCTTCCTCGCTCACTGACTCGCTGCGCT
CGGTCGTTCGGCTGCGGCGAGCGGTATCAGCTCACTCAAAGGCGGTAATACGGTTATCCACAGAATCAGG
GGATAACGCAGGAAAGAACATGTGAGCAAAAGGCCAGCAAAAGGCCAGGAACCGTAAAAAGGCCGCGTTG
CTGGCGTTTTTCCATAGGCTCCGCCCCCCTGACGAGCATCACAAAAATCGACGCTCAAGTCAGAGGTGGC
GAAACCCGACAGGACTATAAAGATACCAGGCGTTTCCCCCTGGAAGCTCCCTCGTGCGCTCTCCTGTTCC
GACCCTGCCGCTTACCGGATACCTGTCCGCCTTTCTCCCTTCGGGAAGCGTGGCGCTTTCTCATAGCTCA
CGCTGTAGGTATCTCAGTTCGGTGTAGGTCGTTCGCTCCAAGCTGGGCTGTGTGCACGAACCCCCCGTTC
AGCCCGACCGCTGCGCCTTATCCGGTAACTATCGTCTTGAGTCCAACCCGGTAAGACACGACTTATCGCC
ACTGGCAGCAGCCACTGGTAACAGGATTAGCAGAGCGAGGTATGTAGGCGGTGCTACAGAGTTCTTGAAG
TGGTGGCCTAACTACGGCTACACTAGAAGGACAGTATTTGGTATCTGCGCTCTGCTGAAGCCAGTTACCT
TCGGAAAAAGAGTTGGTAGCTCTTGATCCGGCAAACAAACCACCGCTGGTAGCGGTGGTTTTTTTGTTTG
CAAGCAGCAGATTACGCGCAGAAAAAAAGGATCTCAAGAAGATCCTTTGATCTTTTCTACGGGGTCTGAC
GCTCAGTGGAACGAAAACTCACGTTAAGGGATTTTGGTCATGCATTCTAGGTACTAAAACAATTCATCCA
GTAAAATATAATATTTTATTTTCTCCCAATCAGGCTTGATCCCCAGTAAGTCAAAAAATAGCTCGACATA
CTGTTCTTCCCCGATATCCTCCCTGATCGACCGGACGCAGAAGGCAATGTCATACCACTTGTCCGCCCTG
CCGCTTCTCCCAAGATCAATAAAGCCACTTACTTTGCCATCTTTCACAAAGATGTTGCTGTCTCCCAGGT
CGCCGTGGGAAAAGACAAGTTCCTCTTCGGGCTTTTCCGTCTTTAAAAAATCATACAGCTCGCGCGGATC
TTTAAATGGAGTGTCTTCTTCCCAGTTTTCGCAATCCACATCGGCCAGATCGTTATTCAGTAAGTAATCC
AATTCGGCTAAGCGGCTGTCTAAGCTATTCGTATAGGGACAATCCGATATGTCGATGGAGTGAAAGAGCC
TGATGCACTCCGCATACAGCTCGATAATCTTTTCAGGGCTTTGTTCATCTTCATACTCTTCCGAGCAAAG
GACGCCATCGGCCTCACTCATGAGCAGATTGCTCCAGCCATCATGCCGTTCAAAGTGCAGGACCTTTGGA
ACAGGCAGCTTTCCTTCCAGCCATAGCATCATGTCCTTTTCCCGTTCCACATCATAGGTGGTCCCTTTAT
ACCGGCTGTCCGTCATTTTTAAATATAGGTTTTCATTTTCTCCCACCAGCTTATATACCTTAGCAGGAGA
CATTCCTTCCGTATCTTTTACGCAGCGGTATTTTTCGATCAGTTTTTTCAATTCCGGTGATATTCTCATT
TTAGCCATTTATTATTTCCTTCCTCTTTTCTACAGTATTTAAAGATACCCCAAGAAGCTAATTATAACAA
GACGAACTCCAATTCACTGTTCCTTGCATTCTAAAACCTTAAATACCAGAAAACAGCTTTTTCAAAGTTG
TTTTCAAAGTTGGCGTATAACATAGTATCGACGGAGCCGATTTTGAAACCGCGGTGATCACAGGCAGCAA
CGCTCTGTCATCGTTACAATCAACATGCTACCCTCCGCGAGATCATCCGTGTTTCAAACCCGGCAGCTTA
GTTGCCGTTCTTCCGAATAGCATCGGTAACATGAGCAAAGTCTGCCGCCTTACAACGGCTCTCCCGCTGA
CGCCGTCCCGGACTGATGGGCTGCCTGTATCGAGTGGTGATTTTGTGCCGAGCTGCCGGTCGGGGAGCTG
TTGGCTGGCTGGTGGCAGGATATATTGTGGTGTAAACAAATTGACGCTTAGACAACTTAATAACACATTG
CGGACGTTTTTAATGTACTGAATTAACGCCGAATTAATTCGGGGGATCTGGATTTTAGTACTGGATTTTG
GTTTTAGGAATTAGAAATTTTATTGATAGAAGTATTTTACAAATACAAATACATACTAAGGGTTTCTTAT
ATGCTCAACACATGAGCGAAACCCTATAGGAACCCTAATTCCCTTATCTGGGAACTACTCACACATTATT
ATGGAGAAAATAGAGCTTGTCGATCGTTAATTAATCACCTCCAAGATCCCGGACGAGTGCTGGGGCGTCG
GTTTCCACTATCGGCGAGTACTTCTACACAGCCATCGGTCCAGACGGCCGCGCTTCTGCGGGCGATTTGT
GTACGCCCGACAGTCCCGGCTCCGGATCGGACGATTGCGTCGCATCGACCCTGCGCCCAAGCTGCATCAT
CGAAATTGCCGTCAACCAAGCTCTGATAGAGTTGGTCAAGACCAATGCGGAGCATATACGCCCGGAGCCG
CGGCGATCCTGCAAGCTCCGGATGCCTCCGCTCGAAGTAGCGCGTCTGCTGCTCCATACAAGCCAACCAC
GGCCTCCAGAAGAAGATGTTGGCGACCTCGTATTGGGAATCCCCGAACATCGCCTCGCTCCAGTCAATGA
CCGCTGTTATGCGGCCATTGTCCGTCAGGACATTGTTGGAGCCGAAATCCGCGTGCACGAGGTGCCGGAC
TTCGGGGCAGTCCTCGGCCCAAAGCATCAGCTCATCGAGAGCCTGCGCGACGGACGCACTGACGGTGTCG
TCCATCACAGTTTGCCAGTGATACACATGGGGATCAGCAATCGCGCATATGAAATCACGCCATGTAGTGT
ATTGACCGATTCCTTGCGGTCCGAATGGGCCGAACCCGCTCGTCTGGCTAAGATCGGCCGCAGCGATCGC
ATCCATGGCCTCCGCGACCGGCTGCAGAACAGCGGGCAGTTCGGTTTCAGGCAGGTCTTGCAACGTGACA
CCCTGTGCACGGCGGGAGATGCAATAGGTCAGGCTCTCGCTGAATTCCCCAATGTCAAGCACTTCCGGAA
TCGGGAGCGCGGCCGATGCAAAGTGCCGATAAACATAACGATCTTTGTAGAAACCATCGGCGCAGCTATT
TACCCGCAGGACATATCCACGCCCTCCTACATCGAAGCTGAAAGCACGAGATTCTTCGCCCTCCGAGAGC
TGCATCAGGTCGGACACGCTGTCGAACTTTTCGATCAGAAACTTCTCGACAGACGTCGCGGTGAGTTCAG
GCTTTTTCATCCTAGGAGAGATAGATTTGTAGAGAGAGACTGGTGATTTCAGCGTGTCCTCTCCAAATGA
AATGAACTTCCTTATATAGAGGAAGGTCTTGCGAAGGATAGTGGGATTGTGCGTCATCCCTTACGTCAGT
GGAGATATCACATCAATCCACTTGCTTTGAAGACGTGGTTGGAACGTCTTCTTTTTCCACGATGCTCCTC
GTGGGTGGGGGTCCATCTTTGGGACCACTGTCGGCAGAGGCATCTTGAACGATAGCCTTTCCTTTATCGC
AATGATGGCATTTGTAGGTGCCACCTTCCTTTTCTACTGTCCTTTTGATGAAGTGACAGATAGCTGGGCA
ATGGAATCCGAGGAGGTTTCCCGATATTACCCTTTGTTGAAAAGTCTCAATAGCCCTTTGGTCTTCTGAG
ACTGTATCTTTGATATTCTTGGAGTAGACGAGAGTGTCGTGCTCCACCATGTTATCACATCAATCCACTT
GCTTTGAAGACGTGGTTGGAACGTCTTCTTTTTCCACGATGCTCCTCGTGGGTGGGGGTCCATCTTTGGG
ACCACTGTCGGCAGAGGCATCTTGAACGATAGCCTTTCCTTTATCGCAATGATGGCATTTGTAGGTGCCA
CCTTCCTTTTCTACTGTCCTTTTGATGAAGTGACAGATAGCTGGGCAATGGAATCCGAGGAGGTTTCCCG
ATATTACCCTTTGTTGAAAAGTCTCAATAGCCCTTTGGTCTTCTGAGACTGTATCTTTGATATTCTTGGA
GTAGACGAGAGTGTCGTGCTCCACCATG
