Features (pLannotate 1.2.2; 18 found; start..end, strand, type, name):
    108..2105    +  promoter       Ubi promoter: maize polyubiquitin gene promoter
   2130..3572    +  CDS            cas9 (fragment): CAS9_STRP1 - Also known as csn1 From Streptococcus pyogenes serotype M1.
   3605..3680    +  misc_RNA       gRNA scaffold: guide RNA scaffold for the Streptococcus pyogenes CRISPR/Cas9 system
   3947..6613    +  CDS            cas9 (fragment): CAS9_STRP1 - Also known as csn1 From Streptococcus pyogenes serotype M1.
   6657..6905    +  terminator     HSP terminator: efficient transcription terminator from the Arabidopsis thaliana heat shock protein 18.2 gene (Nagaya et al., 2010)
   6926..6950    +  misc_feature   RB T-DNA repeat: right border repeat from nopaline C58 T-DNA
   7290..7691    +  CDS            Y4CG_SINFN (fragment): Protein inferred from homology: Swiss-Prot protein existence level 3. From Sinorhizobium fredii (strain NBRC 101917 / NGR234).
   8251..8880    +  CDS            pVS1 StaA: stability protein from the Pseudomonas plasmid pVS1 (Heeb et al., 2000)
   9309..10382   +  CDS            pVS1 RepA: replication protein from the Pseudomonas plasmid pVS1 (Heeb et al., 2000)
  10448..10642   +  rep_origin     pVS1 oriV: origin of replication for the Pseudomonas plasmid pVS1 (Heeb et al., 2000)
  10845..10884   +  CDS            rop (fragment): Rop protein, which maintains plasmids at low copy number; rop
  10976..11116   +  misc_feature   bom: basis of mobility region from pBR322
  11302..11890   -  rep_origin     ori: high-copy-number ColE1/pMB1/pBR322/pUC origin of replication
  11977..12771   -  CDS            KanR: aminoglycoside phosphotransferase; aphA-3; confers resistance to kanamycin
  13196..13220   +  misc_feature   LB T-DNA repeat: left border repeat from nopaline C58 T-DNA
  13298..13472   -  polyA_signal   CaMV poly(A) signal: cauliflower mosaic virus polyadenylation signal
  13513..14523   -  CDS            HygR: aminoglycoside phosphotransferase from E. coli; aph(4)-Ia; confers resistance to hygromycin
  14562..28      -  promoter       CaMV 35S promoter (enhanced) (across the origin): cauliflower mosaic virus 35S promoter with a duplicated enhancer region
>Addgene plasmid #137889 | pGEL080 | addgene full sequence | sequence record 309952 | Addgene NGS Result
CGATATTACCCTTTGTTGAAAAGTCTCAATAGCCCTTTGGTCTTCTGAGACTGTATCTTTGATATTCTTG
GAGTAGACGAGAGTGTCGTGCTCCACCATGGGCGCGCCTGCAGTGCAGCGTGACCCGGTCGTGCCCCTCT
CTTGAGATAAGGTGAGCATTGCATGTCTAAGTTATAAAAAATTACCACATATTTTTTTTGTCACACTTGT
TTGAAGTGCAGTTTATCTATCTTTATACATATATTTAAACTTTACTCTACGAATAATATAATCTATAGTA
CTACAATAATATCAGTGTTTTAGAGAATCATATAAATGAACAGTTAGACATGGTCTAAAGGACAATTGAG
TATTTTGACAACAGGACTCTACAGTTTTATCTTTTTAGTGTGCATGTGTTCTCCTTTTTTTTTGCAAATA
GCTTCACCTATATAATACTTCATCCATTTTATTAGTACATCCATTTAGGGTTTAGGGTTAATGGTTTTTA
TAGACTAATTTTTTTAGTACATCTATTTTATTCTATTTTAGCCTCTAAATTAAGAAAACTAAAACTCTAT
TTTAGTTTTTTTATTTAATAATTTAGATATAAAATAGAATAAAATAAAGTGACTAAAAATTAAACAAATA
CCCTTTAAGAAATTAAAAAAACTAAGGAAACATTTTTCTTGTTTCGAGTAGATAATGCCAGCCTGTTAAA
CGCCGTCGACGAGTCTAACGGACACCAACCAGCGAACCAGCAGCGTCGCGTCGGGCCAAGCGAAGCAGAC
GGCACGGCATCTCTGTCGCTGCCTCTGGACCCCTCTCGAGAGTTCCGCTCCACCGTTGGACTTGCTCCGC
TGTCGGCATCCAGAAATTGCGTGGCGGAGCGGCAGACGTGAGCCGGCACGGCAGGCGGCCTCCTCCTCCT
CTCACGGCACCGGCAGCTACGGGGGATTCCTTTCCCACCGCTCCTTCGCTTTCCCTTCCTCGCCCGCCGT
AATAAATAGACACCCCCTCCACACCCTCTTTCCCCAACCTCGTGTTGTTCGGAGCGCACACACACACAAC
CAGAACTCCCCCAAATCCACCCGTCGGCACCTCCGCTTCAAGGTACGCCGCTCGTCCTCCCCCCCCCCCN
TCTCTACCTTCTCAAGATCGGCGTTCCGGTCCATGGTTAGGGCCCGGTAGTTCTACTTCTGTTCATGTTT
GTGTTAGATCCGTGTTTGTGTTAGATCCGTGCTACTAGCGTTCGTACACGGATGCGACCTGTACGTCAGA
CACGTTCTGATTGCTAACTTGCCAGTGTTTCTCTTTGGGGAATCCTGGGATGGCTCTAGCCGTTCCGCAG
ACGGGATCGATTTCATGATTTTTTTTGTTTCGTTGCATAGGGTTTGGTTTGCCCTTTTCCTTTATTTCAA
TATATGCCGTGCACTTGTTTGTCGGGTCATCTTTTCATGCTTTTTTTTGTCTTGGTTGTGATGATGTGGT
CTGGTTGGGCGGTCGTTCAAGATCGGAGTAGAATTAATTCTGTTTCAAACTACCTGGTGGATTTATTAAT
TTTGGATCTGTATGTGTGTGCCATACATATTCATAGTTACGAATTGAAGATGATGGATGGAAATATCGAT
CTAGGATAGGTATACATGTTGATGCGGGTTTTACTGATGCATATACAGAGATGCTTTTTGTTCGCTTGGT
TGTGATGATGTGGTGTGGTTGGGCGGTCGTTCATTCGTTCAAGATCGGAGTAGAATACTGTTTCAAACTA
CCTGGTGTATTTATTAATTTTGGAACTGTATGTGTGTGTCATACATCTTCATAGTTACGAGTTTAAGATG
GATGGAAATATCGATCTAGGATAGGTATACATGTTGATGTGGGTTTTACTGATGCATATACATGATGGCA
TATGCAGCATCTATTCATATGCTCTAACCTTGAGTACCTATCTATTATAATAAACAAGTATGTTTTATAA
TTATTTTGATCTTGATATACTTGGATGATGGCATATGCAGCAGCTATATGTGGATTTTTTTAGCCCTGCC
TTCATACGCTATTTATTTGCTTGGTACTGTTTCTTTTGTCGATGCTCACCCTGTTGTTTGGTGTTACTTC
TGCAGCCTGCAGGTAGATCGCTCGTCGACATGGATAAGAAGTACTCTATCGGACTCGATATCGGAACTAA
CTCTGTGGGATGGGCTGTGATCACCGATGAGTACAAGGTGCCATCTAAGAAGTTCAAGGTTCTCGGAAAC
ACCGATAGGCACTCTATCAAGAAAAACCTTATCGGTGCTCTCCTCTTCGATTCTGGTGAAACTGCTGAGG
CTACCAGACTCAAGAGAACCGCTAGAAGAAGGTACACCAGAAGAAAGAACAGGATCTGCTACCTCCAAGA
GATCTTCTCTAACGAGATGGCTAAAGTGGATGATTCATTCTTCCACAGGCTCGAAGAGTCATTCCTCGTG
GAAGAAGATAAGAAGCACGAGAGGCACCCTATCTTCGGAAACATCGTTGATGAGGTGGCATACCACGAGA
AGTACCCTACTATCTACCACCTCAGAAAGAAGCTCGTTGATTCTACTGATAAGGCTGATCTCAGGCTCAT
CTACCTCGCTCTCGCTCACATGATCAAGTTCAGAGGACACTTCCTCATCGAGGGTGATCTCAACCCTGAT
AACTCTGATGTGGATAAGTTGTTCATCCAGCTCGTGCAGACCTACAACCAGCTTTTCGAAGAGAACCCTA
TCAACGCTTCAGGTGTGGATGCTAAGGCTATCCTCTCTGCTAGGCTCTCTAAGTCAAGAAGGCTTGAGAA
CCTCATTGCTCAGCTCCCTGGTGAGAAGAAGAACGGACTTTTCGGAAACTTGATCGCTCTCTCTCTCGGA
CTCACCCCTAACTTCAAGTCTAACTTCGATCTCGCTGAGGATGCAAAGCTCCAGCTCTCAAAGGATACCT
ACGATGATGATCTCGATAACCTCCTCGCTCAGATCGGAGATCAGTACGCTGATTTGTTCCTCGCTGCTAA
GAACCTCTCTGATGCTATCCTCCTCAGTGATATCCTCAGAGTGAACACCGAGATCACCAAGGCTCCACTC
TCAGCTTCTATGATCAAGAGATACGATGAGCACCACCAGGATCTCACACTTCTCAAGGCTCTTGTTAGAC
AGCAGCTCCCAGAGAAGTACAAAGAGATTTTCTTCGATCAGTCTAAGAACGGATACGCTGGTTACATCGA
TGGTGGTGCATCTCAAGAAGAGTTCTACAAGTTCATCAAGCCTATCCTCGAGAAGATGGATGGAACCGAG
GAACTCCTCGTGAAGCTCAATAGAGAGGATCTTCTCAGAAAGCAGAGGACCTTCGATAACGGATCTATCC
CTCATCAGATCCACCTCGGAGAGTTGCACGCTATCCTTAGAAGGCAAGAGGATTTCTACCCATTCCTCAA
GGATAACAGGGAAAAGATTGAGAAGATTCTCACCTTCAGAATCCCTTACTACGTGGGACCTCTCGCTAGA
GGAAACTCAAGATTCGCTTGGATGACCAGAAAGTCTGAGGAAACCATCACCCCTTGGAACTTCGAAGAGG
TCAATATGCTGTCAAAGGCAGGAGACCGGTCTCAGTTTTAGAGCTAGAAATAGCAAGTTAAAATAAGGCT
AGTCCGTTATCAACTTGAAAAAGTGGCACCGAGTCGGTGCTTTCTTTTCTTTTCCTTTTCGTTGCTTGTT
TTCCCCTTCTGATGTTGTGTGTTGAGTTTATTGTTTGGTTTGCTGGTAGATCCAGTATTTGGATCATTTT
TCCTTTTTTTTTTCTTTCATTGCTTCTGCGGAGGGATGAGTTTGTGCATGAATCTTTTGTTGGTTGGATT
CGCTTAGTTTTCACACTAGTCCTTTGATTCAGCGCAAATCTTTGTTAATTGGCTCGCTTAATTCTGACAT
AAAGTGTTCCTTCTTGGTTCTGCTTGCAGGTGGTGGATAAGGGTGCTAGTGCTCAGTCTTTCATCGAGAG
GATGACCAACTTCGATAAGAACCTTCCAAACGAGAAGGTGCTCCCTAAGCACTCTTTGCTCTACGAGTAC
TTCACCGTGTACAACGAGTTGACCAAGGTTAAGTACGTGACCGAGGGAATGAGGAAGCCTGCTTTTTTGT
CAGGTGAGCAAAAGAAGGCTATCGTTGATCTCTTGTTCAAGACCAACAGAAAGGTGACCGTGAAGCAGCT
CAAAGAGGATTACTTCAAGAAAATCGAGTGCTTCGATTCAGTTGAGATTTCTGGTGTTGAGGATAGGTTC
AACGCATCTCTCGGAACCTACCACGATCTCCTCAAGATCATTAAGGATAAGGATTTCTTGGATAACGAGG
AAAACGAGGATATCTTGGAGGATATCGTTCTTACCCTCACCCTCTTTGAAGATAGAGAGATGATTGAAGA
AAGGCTCAAGACCTACGCTCATCTCTTCGATGATAAGGTGATGAAGCAGTTGAAGAGAAGAAGATACACT
GGTTGGGGAAGGCTCTCAAGAAAGCTCATTAACGGAATCAGGGATAAGCAGTCTGGAAAGACAATCCTTG
ATTTCCTCAAGTCTGATGGATTCGCTAACAGAAACTTCATGCAGCTCATCCACGATGATTCTCTCACCTT
TAAAGAGGATATCCAGAAGGCTCAGGTTTCAGGACAGGGTGATAGTCTCCATGAGCATATCGCTAACCTC
GCTGGATCTCCTGCAATCAAGAAGGGAATCCTCCAGACTGTGAAGGTTGTGGATGAGTTGGTGAAGGTGA
TGGGAAGGCATAAGCCTGAGAACATCGTGATCGAAATGGCTAGAGAGAACCAGACCACTCAGAAGGGACA
GAAGAACTCTAGGGAAAGGATGAAGAGGATCGAGGAAGGTATCAAAGAGCTTGGATCTCAGATCCTCAAA
GAGCACCCTGTTGAGAACACTCAGCTCCAGAATGAGAAGCTCTACCTCTACTACCTCCAGAACGGAAGGG
ATATGTATGTGGATCAAGAGTTGGATATCAACAGGCTCTCTGATTACGATGTTGATCATATCGTGCCACA
GTCATTCTTGAAGGATGATTCTATCGATAACAAGGTGCTCACCAGGTCTGATAAGAACAGGGGTAAGAGT
GATAACGTGCCAAGTGAAGAGGTTGTGAAGAAAATGAAGAACTATTGGAGGCAGCTCCTCAACGCTAAGC
TCATCACTCAGAGAAAGTTCGATAACTTGACTAAGGCTGAGAGGGGAGGACTCTCTGAATTGGATAAGGC
AGGATTCATCAAGAGGCAGCTTGTGGAAACCAGGCAGATCACTAAGCACGTTGCACAGATCCTCGATTCT
AGGATGAACACCAAGTACGATGAGAACGATAAGTTGATCAGGGAAGTGAAGGTTATCACCCTCAAGTCAA
AGCTCGTGTCTGATTTCAGAAAGGATTTCCAATTCTACAAGGTGAGGGAAATCAACAACTACCACCACGC
TCACGATGCTTACCTTAACGCTGTTGTTGGAACCGCTCTCATCAAGAAGTATCCTAAGCTCGAGTCAGAG
TTCGTGTACGGTGATTACAAGGTGTACGATGTGAGGAAGATGATCGCTAAGTCTGAGCAAGAGATCGGAA
AGGCTACCGCTAAGTATTTCTTCTACTCTAACATCATGAATTTCTTCAAGACCGAGATTACCCTCGCTAA
CGGTGAGATCAGAAAGAGGCCACTCATCGAGACAAACGGTGAAACAGGTGAGATCGTGTGGGATAAGGGA
AGGGATTTCGCTACCGTTAGAAAGGTGCTCTCTATGCCACAGGTGAACATCGTTAAGAAAACCGAGGTGC
AGACCGGTGGATTCTCTAAAGAGTCTATCCTCCCTAAGAGGAACTCTGATAAGCTCATTGCTAGGAAGAA
GGATTGGGACCCTAAGAAATACGGTGGTTTCGATTCTCCTACCGTGGCTTACTCTGTTCTCGTTGTGGCT
AAGGTTGAGAAGGGAAAGAGTAAGAAGCTCAAGTCTGTTAAGGAACTTCTCGGAATCACTATCATGGAAA
GGTCATCTTTCGAGAAGAACCCAATCGATTTCCTCGAGGCTAAGGGATACAAAGAGGTTAAGAAGGATCT
CATCATCAAGCTCCCAAAGTACTCACTCTTCGAACTCGAGAACGGTAGAAAGAGGATGCTCGCTTCTGCT
GGTGAGCTTCAAAAGGGAAACGAGCTTGCTCTCCCATCTAAGTACGTTAACTTTCTTTACCTCGCTTCTC
ACTACGAGAAGTTGAAGGGATCTCCAGAAGATAACGAGCAGAAGCAACTTTTCGTTGAGCAGCACAAGCA
CTACTTGGATGAGATCATCGAGCAGATCTCTGAGTTCTCTAAAAGGGTGATCCTCGCTGATGCAAACCTC
GATAAGGTGTTGTCTGCTTACAACAAGCACAGAGATAAGCCTATCAGGGAACAGGCAGAGAACATCATCC
ATCTCTTCACCCTTACCAACCTCGGTGCTCCTGCTGCTTTCAAGTACTTCGATACAACCATCGATAGGAA
GAGATACACCTCTACCAAAGAAGTGCTCGATGCTACCCTCATCCATCAGTCTATCACTGGACTCTACGAG
ACTAGGATCGATCTCTCACAGCTCGGTGGTGATTCAAGGGCTGATCCTAAGAAGAAGAGGAAGGTTTGAC
TCGAGATATGAAGATGAAGATGAAATATTTGGTGTGTCAAATAAAAAGCTTGTGTGCTTAAGTTTGTGTT
TTTTTCTTGGCTTGTTGTGTTATGAATTTGTGGCTTTTTCTAATATTAAATGAATGTAAGATCACATTAT
AATGAATAAACAAATGTTTCTATAATCCATTGTGAATGTTTTGTTGGATCTCTTCTGCAGCATATAACTA
CTGTATGTGCTATGGTATGGACTATGGAATATGATTAAAGATAAGGAGCTCAAACTATCAGTGTTTGACA
GGATATATTGGCGGGTAAACCTAAGAGAAAAGAGCGTTTATTAGAATAATCGGATATTTAAAAGGGCGTG
AAAAGGTTTATCCGTTCGTCCATTTGTATGTGCATGCCAACCACAGGGTTCCCCTCGGGATCAAAGTACT
TTGATCCAACCCCTCCGCTGCTATAGTGCAGTCGGCTTCTGACGTTCAGTGCAGCCGTCTTCTGAAAACG
ACATGTCGCACAAGTCCTAAGTTACGCGACAGGCTGCCGCCCTGCCCTTTTCCTGGCGTTTTCTTGTCGC
GTGTTTTAGTCGCATAAAGTAGAATACTTGCGACTAGAACCGGAGACATTACGCCATGAACAAGAGCGCC
GCCGCTGGCCTGCTGGGCTATGCCCGCGTCAGCACCGACGACCAGGACTTGACCAACCAACGGGCCGAAC
TGCACGCGGCCGGCTGCACCAAGCTGTTTTCCGAGAAGATCACCGGCACCAGGCGCGACCGCCCGGAGCT
GGCCAGGATGCTTGACCACCTACGCCCTGGCGACGTTGTGACAGTGACCAGGCTAGACCGCCTGGCCCGC
AGCACCCGCGACCTACTGGACATTGCCGAGCGCATCCAGGAGGCCGGCGCGGGCCTGCGTAGCCTGGCAG
AGCCGTGGGCCGACACCACCACGCCGGCCGGCCGCATGGTGTTGACCGTGTTCGCCGGCATTGCCGAGTT
CGAGCGTTCCCTAATCATCGACCGCACCCGGAGCGGGCGCGAGGCCGCCAAGGCCCGAGGCGTGAAGTTT
GGCCCCCGCCCTACCCTCACCCCGGCACAGATCGCGCACGCCCGCGAGCTGATCGACCAGGAAGGCCGCA
CCGTGAAAGAGGCGGCTGCACTGCTTGGCGTGCATCGCTCGACCCTGTACCGCGCACTTGAGCGCAGCGA
GGAAGTGACGCCCACCGAGGCCAGGCGGCGCGGTGCCTTCCGTGAGGACGCATTGACCGAGGCCGACGCC
CTGGCGGCCGCCGAGAATGAACGCCAAGAGGAACAAGCATGAAACCGCACCAGGACGGCCAGGACGAACC
GTTTTTCATTACCGAAGAGATCGAGGCGGAGATGATCGCGGCCGGGTACGTGTTCGAGCCGCCCGCGCAC
GGCTCAACCGTGCGGCTGCATGAAATCCTGGCCGGTTTGTCTGATGCCAAGCTGGCGGCCTGGCCGGCCA
GCTTGGCCGCTGAAGAAACCGAGCGCCGCCGTCTAAAAAGGTGATGTGTATTTGAGTAAAACAGCTTGCG
TCATGCGGTCGCTGCGTATATGATGCGATGAGTAAATAAACAAATACGCAAGGGGAACGCATGAAGGTTA
TCGCTGTACTTAACCAGAAAGGCGGGTCAGGCAAGACGACCATCGCAACCCATCTAGCCCGCGCCCTGCA
ACTCGCCGGGGCCGATGTTCTGTTAGTCGATTCCGATCCCCAGGGCAGTGCCCGCGATTGGGCGGCCGTG
CGGGAAGATCAACCGCTAACCGTTGTCGGCATCGACCGCCCGACGATTGACCGCGACGTGAAGGCCATCG
GCCGGCGCGACTTCGTAGTGATCGACGGAGCGCCCCAGGCGGCGGACTTGGCTGTGTCCGCGATCAAGGC
AGCCGACTTCGTGCTGATTCCGGTGCAGCCAAGCCCTTACGACATATGGGCCACCGCCGACCTGGTGGAG
CTGGTTAAGCAGCGCATTGAGGTCACGGATGGAAGGCTACAAGCGGCCTTTGTCGTGTCGCGGGCGATCA
AAGGCACGCGCATCGGCGGTGAGGTTGCCGAGGCGCTGGCCGGGTACGAGCTGCCCATTCTTGAGTCCCG
TATCACGCAGCGCGTGAGCTACCCAGGCACTGCCGCCGCCGGCACAACCGTTCTTGAATCAGAACCCGAG
GGCGACGCTGCCCGCGAGGTCCAGGCGCTGGCCGCTGAAATTAAATCAAAACTCATTTGAGTTAATGAGG
TAAAGAGAAAATGAGCAAAAGCACAAACACGCTAAGTGCCGGCCGTCCGAGCGCACGCAGCAGCAAGGCT
GCAACGTTGGCCAGCCTGGCAGACACGCCAGCCATGAAGCGGGTCAACTTTCAGTTGCCGGCGGAGGATC
ACACCAAGCTGAAGATGTACGCGGTACGCCAAGGCAAGACCATTACCGAGCTGCTATCTGAATACATCGC
GCAGCTACCAGAGTAAATGAGCAAATGAATAAATGAGTAGATGAATTTTAGCGGCTAAAGGAGGCGGCAT
GGAAAATCAAGAACAACCAGGCACCGACGCCGTGGAATGCCCCATGTGTGGAGGAACGGGCGGTTGGCCA
GGCGTAAGCGGCTGGGTTGCCTGCCGGCCCTGCAATGGCACTGGAACCCCCAAGCCCGAGGAATCGGCGT
GAGCGGTCGCAAACCATCCGGCCCGGTACAAATCGGCGCGGCGCTGGGTGATGACCTGGTGGAGAAGTTG
AAGGCCGCGCAGGCCGCCCAGCGGCAACGCATCGAGGCAGAAGCACGCCCCGGTGAATCGTGGCAAGCGG
CCGCTGATCGAATCCGCAAAGAATCCCGGCAACCGCCGGCAGCCGGTGCGCCGTCGATTAGGAAGCCGCC
CAAGGGCGACGAGCAACCAGATTTTTTCGTTCCGATGCTCTATGACGTGGGCACCCGCGATAGTCGCAGC
ATCATGGACGTGGCCGTTTTCCGTCTGTCGAAGCGTGACCGACGAGCTGGCGAGGTGATCCGCTACGAGC
TTCCAGACGGGCACGTAGAGGTTTCCGCAGGGCCGGCCGGCATGGCCAGTGTGTGGGATTACGACCTGGT
ACTGATGGCGGTTTCCCATCTAACCGAATCCATGAACCGATACCGGGAAGGGAAGGGAGACAAGCCCGGC
CGCGTGTTCCGTCCACACGTTGCGGACGTACTCAAGTTCTGCCGGCGAGCCGATGGCGGAAAGCAGAAAG
ACGACCTGGTAGAAACCTGCATTCGGTTAAACACCACGCACGTTGCCATGCAGCGTACGAAGAAGGCCAA
GAACGGCCGCCTGGTGACGGTATCCGAGGGTGAAGCCTTGATTAGCCGCTACAAGATCGTAAAGAGCGAA
ACCGGGCGGCCGGAGTACATCGAGATCGAGCTAGCTGATTGGATGTACCGCGAGATCACAGAAGGCAAGA
ACCCGGACGTGCTGACGGTTCACCCCGATTACTTTTTGATCGATCCCGGCATCGGCCGTTTTCTCTACCG
CCTGGCACGCCGCGCCGCAGGCAAGGCAGAAGCCAGATGGTTGTTCAAGACGATCTACGAACGCAGTGGC
AGCGCCGGAGAGTTCAAGAAGTTCTGTTTCACCGTGCGCAAGCTGATCGGGTCAAATGACCTGCCGGAGT
ACGATTTGAAGGAGGAGGCGGGGCAGGCTGGCCCGATCCTAGTCATGCGCTACCGCAACCTGATCGAGGG
CGAAGCATCCGCCGGTTCCTAATGTACGGAGCAGATGCTAGGGCAAATTGCCCTAGCAGGGGAAAAAGGT
CGAAAAGGCCTCTTTCCTGTGGATAGCACGTACATTGGGAACCCAAAGCCGTACATTGGGAACCGGAACC
CGTACATTGGGAACCCAAAGCCGTACATTGGGAACCGGTCACACATGTAAGTGACTGATATAAAAGAGAA
AAAAGGCGATTTTTCCGCCTAAAACTCTTTAAAACTTATTAAAACTCTTAAAACCCGCCTGGCCTGTGCA
TAACTGTCTGGCCAGCGCACAGCCGAAGAGCTGCAAAAAGCGCCTACCCTTCGGTCGCTGCGCTCCCTAC
GCCCCGCCGCTTCGCGTCGGCCTATCGCGGCCGCTGGCCGCTCAAAAATGGCTGGCCTACGGCCAGGCAA
TCTACCAGGGCGCGGACAAGCCGCGCCGTCGCCACTCGACCGCCGGCGCCCACATCAAGGCACCCTGCCT
CGCGCGTTTCGGTGATGACGGTGAAAACCTCTGACACATGCAGCTCCCGGAAACGGTCACAGCTTGTCTG
TAAGCGGATGCCGGGAGCAGACAAGCGCGTCAGCGGGTGTTGGCGGGTGTCGGGGCGCAGCCATGACCCA
GTCACGTAGCGATAGCGGAGTGTATACTGGCTTAACTATGCGGCATCAGAGCAGATTGTACTGAGAGTGC
ACCATATGCGGTGTGAAATACCGCACAGATGCGTAAGGAGAAAATACCGCATCAGGCGCTCTTCCGCTTC
CTCGCTCACTGACTCGCTGCGCTCGGTCGTTCGGCTGCGGCGAGCGGTATCAGCTCACTCAAAGGCGGTA
ATACGGTTATCCACAGAATCAGGGGATAACGCAGGAAAGAACATGTGAGCAAAAGGCCAGCAAAAGGCCA
GGAACCGTAAAAAGGCCGCGTTGCTGGCGTTTTTCCATAGGCTCCGCCCCCCTGACGAGCATCACAAAAA
TCGACGCTCAAGTCAGAGGTGGCGAAACCCGACAGGACTATAAAGATACCAGGCGTTTCCCCCTGGAAGC
TCCCTCGTGCGCTCTCCTGTTCCGACCCTGCCGCTTACCGGATACCTGTCCGCCTTTCTCCCTTCGGGAA
GCGTGGCGCTTTCTCATAGCTCACGCTGTAGGTATCTCAGTTCGGTGTAGGTCGTTCGCTCCAAGCTGGG
CTGTGTGCACGAACCCCCCGTTCAGCCCGACCGCTGCGCCTTATCCGGTAACTATCGTCTTGAGTCCAAC
CCGGTAAGACACGACTTATCGCCACTGGCAGCAGCCACTGGTAACAGGATTAGCAGAGCGAGGTATGTAG
GCGGTGCTACAGAGTTCTTGAAGTGGTGGCCTAACTACGGCTACACTAGAAGGACAGTATTTGGTATCTG
CGCTCTGCTGAAGCCAGTTACCTTCGGAAAAAGAGTTGGTAGCTCTTGATCCGGCAAACAAACCACCGCT
GGTAGCGGTGGTTTTTTTGTTTGCAAGCAGCAGATTACGCGCAGAAAAAAAGGATCTCAAGAAGATCCTT
TGATCTTTTCTACGGGGTCTGACGCTCAGTGGAACGAAAACTCACGTTAAGGGATTTTGGTCATGCATTC
TAGGTACTAAAACAATTCATCCAGTAAAATATAATATTTTATTTTCTCCCAATCAGGCTTGATCCCCAGT
AAGTCAAAAAATAGCTCGACATACTGTTCTTCCCCGATATCCTCCCTGATCGACCGGACGCAGAAGGCAA
TGTCATACCACTTGTCCGCCCTGCCGCTTCTCCCAAGATCAATAAAGCCACTTACTTTGCCATCTTTCAC
AAAGATGTTGCTGTCTCCCAGGTCGCCGTGGGAAAAGACAAGTTCCTCTTCGGGCTTTTCCGTCTTTAAA
AAATCATACAGCTCGCGCGGATCTTTAAATGGAGTGTCTTCTTCCCAGTTTTCGCAATCCACATCGGCCA
GATCGTTATTCAGTAAGTAATCCAATTCGGCTAAGCGGCTGTCTAAGCTATTCGTATAGGGACAATCCGA
TATGTCGATGGAGTGAAAGAGCCTGATGCACTCCGCATACAGCTCGATAATCTTTTCAGGGCTTTGTTCA
TCTTCATACTCTTCCGAGCAAAGGACGCCATCGGCCTCACTCATGAGCAGATTGCTCCAGCCATCATGCC
GTTCAAAGTGCAGGACCTTTGGAACAGGCAGCTTTCCTTCCAGCCATAGCATCATGTCCTTTTCCCGTTC
CACATCATAGGTGGTCCCTTTATACCGGCTGTCCGTCATTTTTAAATATAGGTTTTCATTTTCTCCCACC
AGCTTATATACCTTAGCAGGAGACATTCCTTCCGTATCTTTTACGCAGCGGTATTTTTCGATCAGTTTTT
TCAATTCCGGTGATATTCTCATTTTAGCCATTTATTATTTCCTTCCTCTTTTCTACAGTATTTAAAGATA
CCCCAAGAAGCTAATTATAACAAGACGAACTCCAATTCACTGTTCCTTGCATTCTAAAACCTTAAATACC
AGAAAACAGCTTTTTCAAAGTTGTTTTCAAAGTTGGCGTATAACATAGTATCGACGGAGCCGATTTTGAA
ACCGCGGTGATCACAGGCAGCAACGCTCTGTCATCGTTACAATCAACATGCTACCCTCCGCGAGATCATC
CGTGTTTCAAACCCGGCAGCTTAGTTGCCGTTCTTCCGAATAGCATCGGTAACATGAGCAAAGTCTGCCG
CCTTACAACGGCTCTCCCGCTGACGCCGTCCCGGACTGATGGGCTGCCTGTATCGAGTGGTGATTTTGTG
CCGAGCTGCCGGTCGGGGAGCTGTTGGCTGGCTGGTGGCAGGATATATTGTGGTGTAAACAAATTGACGC
TTAGACAACTTAATAACACATTGCGGACGTTTTTAATGTACTGAATTAACGCCGAATTAATTCGGGGGAT
CTGGATTTTAGTACTGGATTTTGGTTTTAGGAATTAGAAATTTTATTGATAGAAGTATTTTACAAATACA
AATACATACTAAGGGTTTCTTATATGCTCAACACATGAGCGAAACCCTATAGGAACCCTAATTCCCTTAT
CTGGGAACTACTCACACATTATTATGGAGAAAATAGAGCTTGTCGATCGTTAATTAATCACCTCCAAGAT
CCCGGACGAGTGCTGGGGCGTCGGTTTCCACTATCGGCGAGTACTTCTACACAGCCATCGGTCCAGACGG
CCGCGCTTCTGCGGGCGATTTGTGTACGCCCGACAGTCCCGGCTCCGGATCGGACGATTGCGTCGCATCG
ACCCTGCGCCCAAGCTGCATCATCGAAATTGCCGTCAACCAAGCTCTGATAGAGTTGGTCAAGACCAATG
CGGAGCATATACGCCCGGAGCCGCGGCGATCCTGCAAGCTCCGGATGCCTCCGCTCGAAGTAGCGCGTCT
GCTGCTCCATACAAGCCAACCACGGCCTCCAGAAGAAGATGTTGGCGACCTCGTATTGGGAATCCCCGAA
CATCGCCTCGCTCCAGTCAATGACCGCTGTTATGCGGCCATTGTCCGTCAGGACATTGTTGGAGCCGAAA
TCCGCGTGCACGAGGTGCCGGACTTCGGGGCAGTCCTCGGCCCAAAGCATCAGCTCATCGAGAGCCTGCG
CGACGGACGCACTGACGGTGTCGTCCATCACAGTTTGCCAGTGATACACATGGGGATCAGCAATCGCGCA
TATGAAATCACGCCATGTAGTGTATTGACCGATTCCTTGCGGTCCGAATGGGCCGAACCCGCTCGTCTGG
CTAAGATCGGCCGCAGCGATCGCATCCATGGCCTCCGCGACCGGCTGCAGAACAGCGGGCAGTTCGGTTT
CAGGCAGGTCTTGCAACGTGACACCCTGTGCACGGCGGGAGATGCAATAGGTCAGGCTCTCGCTGAATTC
CCCAATGTCAAGCACTTCCGGAATCGGGAGCGCGGCCGATGCAAAGTGCCGATAAACATAACGATCTTTG
TAGAAACCATCGGCGCAGCTATTTACCCGCAGGACATATCCACGCCCTCCTACATCGAAGCTGAAAGCAC
GAGATTCTTCGCCCTCCGAGAGCTGCATCAGGTCGGACACGCTGTCGAACTTTTCGATCAGAAACTTCTC
GACAGACGTCGCGGTGAGTTCAGGCTTTTTCATCCTAGGAGAGATAGATTTGTAGAGAGAGACTGGTGAT
TTCAGCGTGTCCTCTCCAAATGAAATGAACTTCCTTATATAGAGGAAGGGTCTTGCGAAGGATAGTGGGA
TTGTGCGTCATCCCTTACGTCAGTGGAGATATCACATCAATCCACTTGCTTTGAAGACGTGGTTGGAACG
TCTTCTTTTTCCACGATGCTCCTCGTGGGTGGGGGTCCATCTTTGGGACCACTGTCGGCAGAGGCATCTT
GAACGATAGCCTTTCCTTTATCGCAATGATGGCATTTGTAGGTGCCACCTTCCTTTTCTACTGTCCTTTT
GATGAAGTGACAGATAGCTGGGCAATGGAATCCGAGGAGGTTTCCCGATATTACCCTTTGTTGAAAAGTC
TCAATAGCCCTTTGGTCTTCTGAGACTGTATCTTTGATATTCTTGGAGTAGACGAGAGTGTCGTGCTCCA
CCATGTTCACATCAATCCACTTGCTTTGAAGACGTGGTTGGAACGTCTTCTTTTTCCACGATGCTCCTCG
TGGGTGGGGGTCCATCTTTGGGACCACTGTCGGCAGAGGCATCTTGAACGATAGCCTTTCCTTTATCGCA
ATGATGGCATTTGTAGGTGCCACCTTCCTTTTCTACTGTCCTTTTGATGAAGTGACAGATAGCTGGGCAA
TGGAATCCGAGGAGGTTTCC
